>Addgene plasmid #141775 | TFORF0978 | addgene full sequence | sequence record 415102 | Addgene NGS Result
TTAATGTAGTCTTATGCAATACTCTTGTAGTCTTGCAACATGGTAACGATGAGTTAGCAACATGCCTTAC
AAGGAGAGAAAAAGCACCGTGCATGCCGATTGGTGGAAGTAAGGTGGTACGATCGTGCCTTATTAGGAAG
GCAACAGACGGGTCTGACATGGATTGGACGAACCACTGAATTGCCGCATTGCAGAGATATTGTATTTAAG
TGCCTAGCTCGATACATAAACGGGTCTCTCTGGTTAGACCAGATCTGAGCCTGGGAGCTCTCTGGCTAAC
TAGGGAACCCACTGCTTAAGCCTCAATAAAGCTTGCCTTGAGTGCTTCAAGTAGTGTGTGCCCGTCTGTT
GTGTGACTCTGGTAACTAGAGATCCCTCAGACCCTTTTAGTCAGTGTGGAAAATCTCTAGCAGTGGCGCC
CGAACAGGGACTTGAAAGCGAAAGGGAAACCAGAGGAGCTCTCTCGACGCAGGACTCGGCTTGCTGAAGC
GCGCACGGCAAGAGGCGAGGGGCGGCGACTGGTGAGTACGCCAAAAATTTTGACTAGCGGAGGCTAGAAG
GAGAGAGATGGGTGCGAGAGCGTCAGTATTAAGCGGGGGAGAATTAGATCGCGATGGGAAAAAATTCGGT
TAAGGCCAGGGGGAAAGAAAAAATATAAATTAAAACATATAGTATGGGCAAGCAGGGAGCTAGAACGATT
CGCAGTTAATCCTGGCCTGTTAGAAACATCAGAAGGCTGTAGACAAATACTGGGACAGCTACAACCATCC
CTTCAGACAGGATCAGAAGAACTTAGATCATTATATAATACAGTAGCAACCCTCTATTGTGTGCATCAAA
GGATAGAGATAAAAGACACCAAGGAAGCTTTAGACAAGATAGAGGAAGAGCAAAACAAAAGTAAGACCAC
CGCACAGCAAGCGGCCGCTGATCTTCAGACCTGGAGGAGGAGATATGAGGGACAATTGGAGAAGTGAATT
ATATAAATATAAAGTAGTAAAAATTGAACCATTAGGAGTAGCACCCACCAAGGCAAAGAGAAGAGTGGTG
CAGAGAGAAAAAAGAGCAGTGGGAATAGGAGCTTTGTTCCTTGGGTTCTTGGGAGCAGCAGGAAGCACTA
TGGGCGCAGCGTCAATGACGCTGACGGTACAGGCCAGACAATTATTGTCTGGTATAGTGCAGCAGCAGAA
CAATTTGCTGAGGGCTATTGAGGCGCAACAGCATCTGTTGCAACTCACAGTCTGGGGCATCAAGCAGCTC
CAGGCAAGAATCCTGGCTGTGGAAAGATACCTAAAGGATCAACAGCTCCTGGGGATTTGGGGTTGCTCTG
GAAAACTCATTTGCACCACTGCTGTGCCTTGGAATGCTAGTTGGAGTAATAAATCTCTGGAACAGATTTG
GAATCACACGACCTGGATGGAGTGGGACAGAGAAATTAACAATTACACAAGCTTAATACACTCCTTAATT
GAAGAATCGCAAAACCAGCAAGAAAAGAATGAACAAGAATTATTGGAATTAGATAAATGGGCAAGTTTGT
GGAATTGGTTTAACATAACAAATTGGCTGTGGTATATAAAATTATTCATAATGATAGTAGGAGGCTTGGT
AGGTTTAAGAATAGTTTTTGCTGTACTTTCTATAGTGAATAGAGTTAGGCAGGGATATTCACCATTATCG
TTTCAGACCCACCTCCCAACCCCGAGGGGACCCATGCATTGCATCTCAATTAGTCAGCAACCAGGTGTGG
AAAGTCCCCAGGCTCCCCAGCAGGCAGAAGTATGCAAAGCATGCGTCTCAATTAGTCAGCAACCATAGTC
CCGCCCCTAACTCCGCCCATCCCGCCCCTAACTCCGCCCAGTTCCGCCCATTCTCCGCCCCATGGCTGAC
TAATTTTTTTTATTTATGCAGAGGCCGAGGCCGCCTCGGCCTCTGAGCTATTCCAGAAGTAGTGAGGAGG
CTTTTTTGGAGGCCTAGGCTTTTGCAAAAAGCTTTCTAGAGGTACCACCGGAGCTTACCATGACCGAGTA
CAAGCCCACGGTGCGCCTCGCCACCCGCGACGACGTCCCCAGGGCCGTACGCACCCTCGCCGCCGCGTTC
GCCGACTACCCCGCCACGCGCCACACCGTCGATCCGGACCGCCACATCGAGCGGGTCACCGAGCTGCAAG
AACTCTTCCTCACGCGCGTCGGGCTCGACATCGGCAAGGTGTGGGTCGCGGACGACGGCGCCGCCGTGGC
GGTCTGGACCACGCCGGAGAGCGTCGAAGCGGGGGCGGTGTTCGCCGAGATCGGCCCGCGCATGGCCGAG
TTGAGCGGTTCCCGGCTGGCCGCGCAGCAACAGATGGAAGGCCTCCTGGCGCCGCACCGGCCCAAGGAGC
CCGCGTGGTTCCTGGCCACCGTCGGCGTCTCGCCCGACCACCAGGGCAAGGGTCTGGGCAGCGCCGTCGT
GCTCCCCGGAGTGGAGGCGGCCGAGCGCGCCGGGGTGCCCGCCTTCCTGGAGACCTCCGCGCCCCGCAAC
CTCCCCTTCTACGAGCGGCTCGGCTTCACCGTCACCGCCGACGTCGAGGTGCCCGAAGGACCGCGCACCT
GGTGCATGACCCGCAAGCCCGGTGCCAGTTAACGAATTCTAGATCTTGAGACAAATGGCAGTATTCATCC
ACAATTTTAAAAGAAAAGGGGGGATTGGGGGGTACAGTGCAGGGGAAAGAATAGTAGACATAATAGCAAC
AGACATACAAACTAAAGAATTACAAAAACAAATTACAAAAATTCAAAATTTTCGGGTTTATTACAGGGAC
AGCAGAGATCCACTTTGGCGCCGGCTCGAGGCCTGCAGGTGCAAAGATGGATAAAGTTTTAAACAGAGAG
GAATCTTTGCAGCTAATGGACCTTCTAGGTCTTGAAAGGAGTGGGAATTGGCTCCGGTGCCCGTCAGTGG
GCAGAGCGCACATCGCCCACAGTCCCCGAGAAGTTGGGGGGAGGGGTCGGCAATTGAACCGGTGCCTAGA
GAAGGTGGCGCGGGGTAAACTGGGAAAGTGATGTCGTGTACTGGCTCCGCCTTTTTCCCGAGGGTGGGGG
AGAACCGTATATAAGTGCAGTAGTCGCCGTGAACGTTCTTTTTCGCAACGGGTTTGCCGCCAGAACACAG
GTAAGTGCCGTGTGTGGTTCCCGCGGGCCTGGCCTCTTTACGGGTTATGGCCCTTGCGTGCCTTGAATTA
CTTCCACCTGGCTGCAGTACGTGATTCTTGATCCCGAGCTTCGGGTTGGAAGTGGGTGGGAGAGTTCGAG
GCCTTGCGCTTAAGGAGCCCCTTCGCCTCGTGCTTGAGTTGAGGCCTGGCCTGGGCGCTGGGGCCGCCGC
GTGCGAATCTGGTGGCACCTTCGCGCCTGTCTCGCTGCTTTCGATAAGTCTCTAGCCATTTAAAATTTTT
GATGACCTGCTGCGACGCTTTTTTTCTGGCAAGATAGTCTTGTAAATGCGGGCCAAGATCTGCACACTGG
TATTTCGGTTTTTGGGGCCGCGGGCGGCGACGGGGCCCGTGCGTCCCAGCGCACATGTTCGGCGAGGCGG
GGCCTGCGAGCGCGGCCACCGAGAATCGGACGGGGGTAGTCTCAAGCTGGCCGGCCTGCTCTGGTGCCTG
GCCTCGCGCCGCCGTGTATCGCCCCGCCCTGGGCGGCAAGGCTGGCCCGGTCGGCACCAGTTGCGTGAGC
GGAAAGATGGCCGCTTCCCGGCCCTGCTGCAGGGAGCTCAAAATGGAGGACGCGGCGCTCGGGAGAGCGG
GCGGGTGAGTCACCCACACAAAGGAAAAGGGCCTTTCCGTCCTCAGCCGTCGCTTCATGTGACTCCACGG
AGTACCGGGCGCCGTCCAGGCACCTCGATTAGTTCTCGAGCTTTTGGAGTACGTCGTCTTTAGGTTGGGG
GGAGGGGTTTTATGCGATGGAGTTTCCCCACACTGAGTGGGTGGAGACTGAAGTTAGGCCAGCTTGGCAC
TTGATGTAATTCTCCTTGGAATTTGCCCTTTTTGAGTTTGGATCTTGGTTCATTCTCAAGCCTCAGACAG
TGGTTCAAAGTTTTTTTCTTCCATTTCAGGTGTCGTGAGGCTAGCACCGCCACCATGTTCCCGTCTTGGC
CAACATGCCTTGAATTGGAACGCTACCTACAGACGGAGCCCCGGAGGATCTCAGAGACCTTTGGTGAGGA
CTTGGACTGTTTCCTCCACGCTTCCCCTCCCCCGTGCATTGAGGAAAGCTTCCGTCGCTTAGACCCCCTG
CTGCTCCCCGTGGAAGCGGCCATCTGTGAGAAGAGCTCGGCAGTGGACATCTTGCTCTCTCGGGACAAGT
TGCTATCTGAGACCTGCCTCAGCCTCCAGCCGGCCAGCTCTTCTCTAGACAGCTACACAGCCGTCAACCA
GGCCCAGCTCAACGCAGTGACCTCATTAACGCCCCCATCGTCCCCTGAGCTCAGCCGCCATCTGGTCAAA
ACCTCACAAACTCTCTCTGCCGTGGATGGCACGGTGACGTTGAAACTGGTGGCCAAGAAGGCTGCTCTCA
GCTCCGTAAAGGTGGGAGGGGTCGCAACAGCTGCAGCAGCCGTGACGGCTGCGGGGGCCGTTAAGAGTGG
ACAGAGCGACAGTGACCAAGGAGGGCTGGGGGCTGAAGCATGTCCCGAAAACAAGAAGAGGGTTCACCGC
TGTCAGTTTAACGGGTGCCGGAAAGTTTATACAAAAAGCTCCCACTTAAAGGCCCACCAGAGGACTCACA
CAGGTGAGAAGCCTTATAAGTGCTCATGGGAGGGATGTGAGTGGCGTTTTGCACGAAGCGATGAGCTCAC
GAGGCACTACAGGAAACACACAGGTGCAAAGCCCTTCAAATGCAACCACTGCGACAGGTGTTTTTCCAGG
TCTGACCATCTTGCCCTCCACATGAAGAGACATATCTAGTAATGAACTAGTCCGTAACTTGAAAGTATTT
CGATTTCTTGGCTTTATATATCTTGTGGAAAGGACGAGTAGGGACTGGCATCCCGTGAACGACGCGTTAA
GTCGACAATCAACCTCTGGATTACAAAATTTGTGAAAGATTGACTGGTATTCTTAACTATGTTGCTCCTT
TTACGCTATGTGGATACGCTGCTTTAATGCCTTTGTATCATGCTATTGCTTCCCGTATGGCTTTCATTTT
CTCCTCCTTGTATAAATCCTGGTTGCTGTCTCTTTATGAGGAGTTGTGGCCCGTTGTCAGGCAACGTGGC
GTGGTGTGCACTGTGTTTGCTGACGCAACCCCCACTGGTTGGGGCATTGCCACCACCTGTCAGCTCCTTT
CCGGGACTTTCGCTTTCCCCCTCCCTATTGCCACGGCGGAACTCATCGCCGCCTGCCTTGCCCGCTGCTG
GACAGGGGCTCGGCTGTTGGGCACTGACAATTCCGTGGTGTTGTCGGGGAAATCATCGTCCTTTCCTTGG
CTGCTCGCCTGTGTTGCCACCTGGATTCTGCGCGGGACGTCCTTCTGCTACGTCCCTTCGGCCCTCAATC
CAGCGGACCTTCCTTCCCGCGGCCTGCTGCCGGCTCTGCGGCCTCTTCCGCGTCTTCGCCTTCGCCCTCA
GACGAGTCGGATCTCCCTTTGGGCCGCCTCCCCGCGTCGACTTTAAGACCAATGACTTACAAGGCAGCTG
TAGATCTTAGCCACTTTTTAAAAGAAAAGGGGGGACTGGAAGGGCTAATTCACTCCCAACGAAGACAAGA
TCTGCTTTTTGCTTGTACTGGGTCTCTCTGGTTAGACCAGATCTGAGCCTGGGAGCTCTCTGGCTAACTA
GGGAACCCACTGCTTAAGCCTCAATAAAGCTTGCCTTGAGTGCTTCAAGTAGTGTGTGCCCGTCTGTTGT
GTGACTCTGGTAACTAGAGATCCCTCAGACCCTTTTAGTCAGTGTGGAAAATCTCTAGCAGTACGTATAG
TAGTTCATGTCATCTTATTATTCAGTATTTATAACTTGCAAAGAAATGAATATCAGAGAGTGAGAGGAAC
TTGTTTATTGCAGCTTATAATGGTTACAAATAAAGCAATAGCATCACAAATTTCACAAATAAAGCATTTT
TTTCACTGCATTCTAGTTGTGGTTTGTCCAAACTCATCAATGTATCTTATCATGTCTGGCTCTAGCTATC
CCGCCCCTAACTCCGCCCATCCCGCCCCTAACTCCGCCCAGTTCCGCCCATTCTCCGCCCCATGGCTGAC
TAATTTTTTTTATTTATGCAGAGGCCGAGGCCGCCTCGGCCTCTGAGCTATTCCAGAAGTAGTGAGGAGG
CTTTTTTGGAGGCCTAGGGACGTACCCAATTCGCCCTATAGTGAGTCGTATTACGCGCGCTCACTGGCCG
TCGTTTTACAACGTCGTGACTGGGAAAACCCTGGCGTTACCCAACTTAATCGCCTTGCAGCACATCCCCC
TTTCGCCAGCTGGCGTAATAGCGAAGAGGCCCGCACCGATCGCCCTTCCCAACAGTTGCGCAGCCTGAAT
GGCGAATGGG
[124 nt withheld, positions 6521-6644]
C
[91 nt withheld, positions 6646-6736]
A
[49 nt withheld, positions 6738-6786]
CCTTTGACGTTGGAGTCCACGTTCTTT
[37 nt withheld, positions 6814-6850]
ACCCTATCTCGGTCTATTCTTTTGATTTATAAGGGATTTTGCCGATTTCGGCCTATTGGTTAAAAAATGA
GCTGATTTAACAAAAATTTAACGCGAATTTTAACAAAATATTAACGCTTACAATTTAGGTGGCACTTTTC
GGGGAAATGTGCGCGGAACCCCTATTTGTTTATTTTTCTAAATACATTCAAATATGTATCCGCTCATGAG
ACAATAACCCTGATAAATGCTTCAATAATATTGAAAAAGGAAGAGTATGAGTATTCAACATTTCCGTGTC
GCCCTTATTCCCTTTTTTGCGGCATTTTGCCTTCCTGTTTTTGCTCACCCAGAAACGCTGGTGAAAGTAA
AAGATGCTGAAGATCAGTTGGGTGCACGAGTGGGTTACATCGAACTGGATCTCAACAGCGGTAAGATCCT
TGAGAGTTTTCGCCCCGAAGAACGTTTTCCAATGATGAGCACTTTTAAAGTTCTGCTATGTGGCGCGGTA
TTATCCCGTATTGACGCCGGGCAAGAGCAACTCGGTCGCCGCATACACTATTCTCAGAATGACTTGGTTG
AGTACTCACCAGTCACAGAAAAGCATCTTACGGATGGCATGACAGTAAGAGAATTATGCAGTGCTGCCAT
AACCATGAGTGATAACACTGCGGCCAACTTACTTCTGACAACGATCGGAGGACCGAAGGAGCTAACCGCT
TTTTTGCACAACATGGGGGATCATGTAACTCGCCTTGATCGTTGGGAACCGGAGCTGAATGAAGCCATAC
CAAACGACGAGCGTGACACCACGATGCCTGTAGCAATGGCAACAACGTTGCGCAAACTATTAACTGGCGA
ACTACTTACTCTAGCTTCCCGGCAACAATTAATAGACTGGATGGAGGCGGATAAAGTTGCAGGACCACTT
CTGCGCTCGGCCCTTCCGGCTGGCTGGTTTATTGCTGATAAATCTGGAGCCGGTGAGCGTGGGTCTCGCG
GTATCATTGCAGCACTGGGGCCAGATGGTAAGCCCTCCCGTATCGTAGTTATCTACACGACGGGGAGTCA
GGCAACTATGGATGAACGAAATAGACAGATCGCTGAGATAGGTGCCTCACTGATTAAGCATTGGTAACTG
TCAGACCAAGTTTACTCATATATACTTTAGATTGATTTAAAACTTCATTTTTAATTTAAAAGGATCTAGG
TGAAGATCCTTTTTGATAATCTCATGACCAAAATCCCTTAACGTGAGTTTTCGTTCCACTGAGCGTCAGA
CCCCGTAGAAAAGATCAAAGGATCTTCTTGAGATCCTTTTTTTCTGCGCGTAATCTGCTGCTTGCAAACA
AAAAAACCACCGCTACCAGCGGTGGTTTGTTTGCCGGATCAAGAGCTACCAACTCTTTTTCCGAAGGTAA
CTGGCTTCAGCAGAGCGCAGATACCAAATACTGTTCTTCTAGTGTAGCCGTAGTTAGGCCACCACTTCAA
GAACTCTGTAGCACCGCCTACATACCTCGCTCTGCTAATCCTGTTACCAGTGGCTGCTGCCAGTGGCGAT
AAGTCGTGTCTTACCGGGTTGGACTCAAGACGATAGTTACCGGATAAGGCGCAGCGGTCGGGCTGAACGG
GGGGTTCGTGCACACAGCCCAGCTTGGAGCGAACGACCTACACCGAACTGAGATACCTACAGCGTGAGCT
ATGAGAAAGCGCCACGCTTCCCGAAGGGAGAAAGGCGGACAGGTATCCGGTAAGCGGCAGGGTCGGAACA
GGAGAGCGCACGAGGGAGCTTCCAGGGGGAAACGCCTGGTATCTTTATAGTCCTGTCGGGTTTCGCCACC
TCTGACTTGAGCGTCGATTTTTGTGATGCTCGTCAGGGGGGCGGAGCCTATGGAAAAACGCCAGCAACGC
GGCCTTTTTACGGTTCCTGGCCTTTTGCTGGCCTTTTGCTCACATGTTCTTTCCTGCGTTATCCCCTGAT
TCTGTGGATAACCGTATTACCGCCTTTGAGTGAGCTGATACCGCTCGCCGCAGCCGAACGACCGAGCGCA
GCGAGTCAGTGAGCGAGGAAGCGGAAGAGCGCCCAATACGCAAACCGCCTCTCCCCGCGCGTTGGCCGAT
TCATTAATGCAGCTGGCACGACAGGTTTCCCGACTGGAAAGCGGGCAGTGAGCGCAACGCAATTAATGTG
AGTTAGCTCACTCATTAGGCACCCCAGGCTTTACACTTTATGCTTCCGGCTCGTATGTTGTGTGGAATTG
TGAGCGGATAACAATTTCACACAGGAAACAGCTATGACCATGATTACGCCAAGCGCGCAATTAACCCTCA
CTAAAGGGAACAAAAGCTGGAGCTGCAAGC
Features (pLannotate 1.2.2; 31 found; start..end, strand, type, name):
      5..231     +  promoter       RSV promoter: Rous sarcoma virus enhancer/promoter
    232..412     +  LTR            5' LTR (truncated): truncated 5' long terminal repeat (LTR) from HIV-1
    459..584     +  misc_feature   HIV-1 Ψ: packaging signal of human immunodeficiency virus type 1
    568..931     +  CDS            HIV-1 gag (fragment): gag protein from human immunodeficiency virus 1; gag
   1077..1310    +  misc_feature   RRE: The Rev response element (RRE) of HIV-1 allows for Rev-dependent mRNA export from the nucleus to the cytoplasm.
   1687..1713    +  CDS            Rev (fragment): human immunodeficiency virus 1 (HIV-1) Rev protein; rev; enhances nuclear export of unspliced and incompletely spliced viral mRNAs
   1720..1743    +  promoter       SV40 promoter (fragment): SV40 early promoter
   1744..1815    +  promoter       SV40 promoter (fragment): SV40 enhancer and early promoter
   1839..1974    +  rep_origin     SV40 ori: SV40 origin of replication
   2020..2616    +  CDS            PuroR (fragment): puromycin N-acetyltransferase; pac from Streptomyces; confers resistance to puromycin
   2665..2782    +  misc_feature   cPPT/CTS: central polypurine tract and central termination sequence of HIV-1
   2847..2913    +  CDS            small t antigen (fragment): SV40 (simian virus 40) small t antigen
   2920..4098    +  promoter       EF-1α promoter: strong constitutive promoter for human elongation factor EF-1α
   4133..4936    +  CDS            KLF7 (fragment): KLF7_HUMAN - Also known as UKLF From Homo sapiens (Human).
   4952..5005    +  promoter       U6 promoter (fragment): RNA polymerase III promoter for human U6 snRNA
   5047..5635    +  misc_feature   WPRE: woodchuck hepatitis virus posttranscriptional regulatory element
   5686..5705    +  misc_feature   cPPT/CTS (fragment): central polypurine tract and central termination sequence of HIV-1
   5707..5940    +  LTR            3' LTR (ΔU3): self-inactivating 3' long terminal repeat (LTR) from HIV-1
   6018..6139    +  polyA_signal   SV40 poly(A) signal: SV40 polyadenylation signal
   6179..6314    +  rep_origin     SV40 ori: SV40 origin of replication
   6335..6353    -  promoter       T7 promoter: promoter for bacteriophage T7 RNA polymerase
   6361..6516    +  CDS            lacZα (fragment): LacZα fragment of β-galactosidase; lacZ fragment
   6521..6949    +  rep_origin     f1 ori (sequence partly withheld): f1 bacteriophage origin of replication; arrow indicates direction of (+) strand synthesis
   7002..7106    +  promoter       AmpR promoter: bla
   7107..7967    +  CDS            AmpR: β-lactamase; bla; confers resistance to ampicillin, carbenicillin, and related antibiotics
   8138..8726    +  rep_origin     ori: high-copy-number ColE1/pMB1/pBR322/pUC origin of replication
   8909..9001    +  CDS            lacI (fragment): lac repressor; lacI; The lac repressor binds to the lac operator to inhibit transcription in E. coli. This inhibition can be relieved by adding lactose or isopropyl-β-D-thiogalactopyranoside (IPTG).
   9014..9035    +  protein_bind   CAP binding site: CAP binding activates transcription in the presence of cAMP. E. coli catabolite activator protein
   9050..9080    +  promoter       lac promoter: promoter for the E. coli lac operon
   9088..9104    +  protein_bind   lac operator: The lac repressor binds to the lac operator to inhibit transcription in E. coli. This inhibition can be relieved by adding lactose or isopropyl-β-D-thiogalactopyranoside (IPTG). lac repressor encoded by lacI
   9149..9167    +  promoter       T3 promoter: promoter for bacteriophage T3 RNA polymerase
