[The description below was written by a language model from this plasmid's Addgene catalogue record and pLannotate feature annotations shown in this document.]
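Description:
TFORF0978 is a lentiviral mammalian expression plasmid built on the pLX_TRC317 backbone and carrying the human transcription factor KLF7 (also known as UKLF) as a synthesized open reading frame. It belongs to a barcoded transcription factor ORF collection in which each construct carries a unique 24-bp barcode, so that the factor delivered to a cell can be identified in pooled overexpression screens. The sequenced plasmid is about 9.2 kb. It is propagated in E. coli through a high-copy ColE1/pUC-type origin with ampicillin resistance (AmpR), and the backbone also retains an f1 origin and lac/T7/T3 remnants. The depositor warns that the plasmid can recombine.

The viral cassette has a third-generation, self-inactivating layout. An RSV promoter fused to a truncated HIV-1 5' LTR drives genomic RNA production in packaging cells. It is followed by the Ψ packaging signal with a partial gag sequence, the Rev response element for Rev-dependent nuclear export, and a cPPT/CTS element. The cassette ends in a ΔU3 3' LTR, with an SV40 polyadenylation signal downstream. Between the LTRs there are two expression units. An SV40 early promoter/origin drives puromycin N-acetyltransferase for selection of transduced cells. A full-length EF-1α promoter drives the KLF7 ORF, followed by a WPRE that enhances transcript stability and expression. The feature table does not annotate the barcode itself, and its position is not stated in the record. A short U6 promoter fragment is annotated between the ORF and the WPRE, with no function stated. The construct is suited to stable KLF7 overexpression, individually or within pooled directed-differentiation screens.
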