Addgene plasmid #141775: TFORF0978
Purpose: Lentiviral vector for overexpressing transcription factor ORFs with unique 24-bp barcodes. Barcodes facilitate identification of transcription factors in pooled screens.
Depositing lab: Feng Zhang. Depositing organization: Broad Institute. Publication: A transcription factor atlas of directed differentiation. Joung J, Ma S, Tay T, Geiger-Schuller KR, Kirchgatterer PC, Verdine VK, Guo B, Arias-Garcia MA, Allen WE, Singh A, Kuksenko O, Abudayyeh OO, Gootenberg JS, Fu Z, Macrae RK, Buenrostro JD, Regev A, Zhang F. Cell. 2023 Jan 5;186(1):209-229.e26. doi: 10.1016/j.cell.2022.11.026. PubMed 36608654.
Backbone
  Vector backbone: pLX_TRC317
  Backbone manufacturer: Broad Institute Genetic Perturbation Platform
  Backbone size w/o insert (bp): 8264
  Vector type: Mammalian Expression, Lentiviral
  Selectable markers: Puromycin
Growth in bacteria
  Bacterial resistance: Ampicillin, 100 μg/mL
  Growth temperature: 37°C
  Growth strain: NEB Stable
  Copy number: High Copy
Gene/Insert
  Gene/Insert name: KLF7
  Species: H. sapiens (human)
  Insert size (bp): 926
  Entrez Gene: KLF7 (a.k.a. UKLF)
  Promoter: EF1a
  Cloning method: Unknown
  Sequencing primers: 5′ GGGTGGAGACTGAAGTTAGGCCAG; 3′ CACATAGCGTAAAAGGAGCAACATAG
Terms and licenses: Academic/Nonprofit Terms; Industry Terms: Not Available to Industry
Depositor comments: NM_001270944,ENST00000412414 . The transcription factor ORF portion of this plasmid was synthesized by Genewiz. Please test multiple small colonies in case of plasmid recombination. To make this collection available in a timely manner, a portion of this collection was not fully sequenced by Addgene. If an Addgene verified full plasmid sequence is not available, please contact us prior to placing an order to request the full sequence.
How to cite: TFORF0978 was a gift from Feng Zhang (Addgene plasmid # 141775 ; http://n2t.net/addgene:141775 ; RRID:Addgene_141775)
