>Addgene plasmid #141775 | TFORF0978 | depositor partial sequence | sequence record 277462 | Insert
ACCGCCACCATGTTCCCGTCTTGGCCAACATGCCTTGAATTGGAACGCTACCTACAGACGGAGCCCCGGA
GGATCTCAGAGACCTTTGGTGAGGACTTGGACTGTTTCCTCCACGCTTCCCCTCCCCCGTGCATTGAGGA
AAGCTTCCGTCGCTTAGACCCCCTGCTGCTCCCCGTGGAAGCGGCCATCTGTGAGAAGAGCTCGGCAGTG
GACATCTTGCTCTCTCGGGACAAGTTGCTATCTGAGACCTGCCTCAGCCTCCAGCCGGCCAGCTCTTCTC
TAGACAGCTACACAGCCGTCAACCAGGCCCAGCTCAACGCAGTGACCTCATTAACGCCCCCATCGTCCCC
TGAGCTCAGCCGCCATCTGGTCAAAACCTCACAAACTCTCTCTGCCGTGGATGGCACGGTGACGTTGAAA
CTGGTGGCCAAGAAGGCTGCTCTCAGCTCCGTAAAGGTGGGAGGGGTCGCAACAGCTGCAGCAGCCGTGA
CGGCTGCGGGGGCCGTTAAGAGTGGACAGAGCGACAGTGACCAAGGAGGGCTGGGGGCTGAAGCATGTCC
CGAAAACAAGAAGAGGGTTCACCGCTGTCAGTTTAACGGGTGCCGGAAAGTTTATACAAAAAGCTCCCAC
TTAAAGGCCCACCAGAGGACTCACACAGGTGAGAAGCCTTATAAGTGCTCATGGGAGGGATGTGAGTGGC
GTTTTGCACGAAGCGATGAGCTCACGAGGCACTACAGGAAACACACAGGTGCAAAGCCCTTCAAATGCAA
CCACTGCGACAGGTGTTTTTCCAGGTCTGACCATCTTGCCCTCCACATGAAGAGACATATCTAGTAATGA
ACTAGTCCGTAACTTGAAAGTATTTCGATTTCTTGGCTTTATATATCTTGTGGAAAGGACGAGTAGGGAC
TGGCATCCCGTGAACG
