>Addgene plasmid #141775 | TFORF0978 | depositor partial sequence | sequence record 277463 | Barcode
GTAGGGACTGGCATCCCGTGAACG
